>Addgene plasmid #76360 | TXK gRNA (BRDN0001146212) | addgene full sequence | sequence record 185690 | Addgene Assembled Sequence
CCCGGGTGCAAAGATGGATAAAGTTTTAAACAGAGAGGAATCTTTGCAGCTAATGGACCTTCTAGGTCTT
GAAAGGAGTGGGAATTGGCTCCGGTGCCCGTCAGTGGGCAGAGCGCACATCGCCCACAGTCCCCGAGAAG
TTGGGGGGAGGGGTCGGCAATTGATCCGGTGCCTAGAGAAGGTGGCGCGGGGTAAACTGGGAAAGTGATG
TCGTGTACTGGCTCCGCCTTTTTCCCGAGGGTGGGGGAGAACCGTATATAAGTGCAGTAGTCGCCGTGAA
CGTTCTTTTTCGCAACGGGTTTGCCGCCAGAACACAGGTAAGTGCCGTGTGTGGTTCCCGCGGGCCTGGC
CTCTTTACGGGTTATGGCCCTTGCGTGCCTTGAATTACTTCCACCTGGCTGCAGTACGTGATTCTTGATC
CCGAGCTTCGGGTTGGAAGTGGGTGGGAGAGTTCGAGGCCTTGCGCTTAAGGAGCCCCTTCGCCTCGTGC
TTGAGTTGAGGCCTGGCCTGGGCGCTGGGGCCGCCGCGTGCGAATCTGGTGGCACCTTCGCGCCTGTCTC
GCTGCTTTCGATAAGTCTCTAGCCATTTAAAATTTTTGATGACCTGCTGCGACGCTTTTTTTCTGGCAAG
ATAGTCTTGTAAATGCGGGCCAAGATCTGCACACTGGTATTTCGGTTTTTGGGGCCGCGGGCGGCGACGG
GGCCCGTGCGTCCCAGCGCACATGTTCGGCGAGGCGGGGCCTGCGAGCGCGGCCACCGAGAATCGGACGG
GGGTAGTCTCAAGCTGGCCGGCCTGCTCTGGTGCCTGGCCTCGCGCCGCCGTGTATCGCCCCGCCCTGGG
CGGCAAGGCTGGCCCGGTCGGCACCAGTTGCGTGAGCGGAAAGATGGCCGCTTCCCGGCCCTGCTGCAGG
GAGCTCAAAATGGAGGACGCGGCGCTCGGGAGAGCGGGCGGGTGAGTCACCCACACAAAGGAAAAGGGCC
TTTCCGTCCTCAGCCGTCGCTTCATGTGACTCCACGGAGTACCGGGCGCCGTCCAGGCACCTCGATTAGT
TCTCGAGCTTTTGGAGTACGTCGTCTTTAGGTTGGGGGGAGGGGTTTTATGCGATGGAGTTTCCCCACAC
TGAGTGGGTGGAGACTGAAGTTAGGCCAGCTTGGCACTTGATGTAATTCTCCTTGGAATTTGCCCTTTTT
GAGTTTGGATCTTGGTTCATTCTCAAGCCTCAGACAGTGGTTCAAAGTTTTTTTCTTCCATTTCAGGTGT
CGTGACGTACGGCCACCATGACCGAGTACAAGCCCACGGTGCGCCTCGCCACCCGCGACGACGTCCCCAG
GGCCGTACGCACCCTCGCCGCCGCGTTCGCCGACTACCCCGCCACGCGCCACACCGTCGATCCGGACCGC
CACATCGAGCGGGTCACCGAGCTGCAAGAACTCTTCCTCACGCGCGTCGGGCTCGACATCGGCAAGGTGT
GGGTCGCGGACGACGGCGCCGCCGTGGCGGTCTGGACCACGCCGGAGAGCGTCGAAGCGGGGGCGGTGTT
CGCCGAGATCGGCCCGCGCATGGCCGAGTTGAGCGGTTCCCGGCTGGCCGCGCAGCAACAGATGGAAGGC
CTCCTGGCGCCGCACCGGCCCAAGGAGCCCGCGTGGTTCCTGGCCACCGTCGGAGTCTCGCCCGACCACC
AGGGCAAGGGTCTGGGCAGCGCCGTCGTGCTCCCCGGAGTGGAGGCGGCCGAGCGCGCCGGGGTGCCCGC
CTTCCTGGAGACCTCCGCGCCCCGCAACCTCCCCTTCTACGAGCGGCTCGGCTTCACCGTCACCGCCGAC
GTCGAGGTGCCCGAAGGACCGCGCACCTGGTGCATGACCCGCAAGCCCGGTGCCTGAACGCGTTAAGTCG
ACAATCAACCTCTGGATTACAAAATTTGTGAAAGATTGACTGGTATTCTTAACTATGTTGCTCCTTTTAC
GCTATGTGGATACGCTGCTTTAATGCCTTTGTATCATGCTATTGCTTCCCGTATGGCTTTCATTTTCTCC
TCCTTGTATAAATCCTGGTTGCTGTCTCTTTATGAGGAGTTGTGGCCCGTTGTCAGGCAACGTGGCGTGG
TGTGCACTGTGTTTGCTGACGCAACCCCCACTGGTTGGGGCATTGCCACCACCTGTCAGCTCCTTTCCGG
GACTTTCGCTTTCCCCCTCCCTATTGCCACGGCGGAACTCATCGCCGCCTGCCTTGCCCGCTGCTGGACA
GGGGCTCGGCTGTTGGGCACTGACAATTCCGTGGTGTTGTCGGGGAAATCATCGTCCTTTCCTTGGCTGC
TCGCCTGTGTTGCCACCTGGATTCTGCGCGGGACGTCCTTCTGCTACGTCCCTTCGGCCCTCAATCCAGC
GGACCTTCCTTCCCGCGGCCTGCTGCCGGCTCTGCGGCCTCTTCCGCGTCTTCGCCTTCGCCCTCAGACG
AGTCGGATCTCCCTTTGGGCCGCCTCCCCGCGTCGACTTTAAGACCAATGACTTACAAGGCAGCTGTAGA
TCTTAGCCACTTTTTAAAAGAAAAGGGGGGACTGGAAGGGCTAATTCACTCCCAACGAAGACAAGATCTG
CTTTTTGCTTGTACTGGGTCTCTCTGGTTAGACCAGATCTGAGCCTGGGAGCTCTCTGGCTAACTAGGGA
ACCCACTGCTTAAGCCTCAATAAAGCTTGCCTTGAGTGCTTCAAGTAGTGTGTGCCCGTCTGTTGTGTGA
CTCTGGTAACTAGAGATCCCTCAGACCCTTTTAGTCAGTGTGGAAAATCTCTAGCAGTACGTATAGTAGT
TCATGTCATCTTATTATTCAGTATTTATAACTTGCAAAGAAATGAATATCAGAGAGTGAGAGGAACTTGT
TTATTGCAGCTTATAATGGTTACAAATAAAGCAATAGCATCACAAATTTCACAAATAAAGCATTTTTTTC
ACTGCATTCTAGTTGTGGTTTGTCCAAACTCATCAATGTATCTTATCATGTCTGGCTCTAGCTATCCCGC
CCCTAACTCCGCCCATCCCGCCCCTAACTCCGCCCAGTTCCGCCCATTCTCCGCCCCATGGCTGACTAAT
TTTTTTTATTTATGCAGAGGCCGAGGCCGCCTCGGCCTCTGAGCTATTCCAGAAGTAGTGAGGAGGCTTT
TTTGGAGGCCTAGGGACGTACCCAATTCGCCCTATAGTGAGTCGTATTACGCGCGCTCACTGGCCGTCGT
TTTACAACGTCGTGACTGGGAAAACCCTGGCGTTACCCAACTTAATCGCCTTGCAGCACATCCCCCTTTC
GCCAGCTGGCGTAATAGCGAAGAGGCCCGCACCGATCGCCCTTCCCAACAGTTGCGCAGCCTGAATGGCG
AATGGG
[124 nt withheld, positions 3367-3490]
C
[91 nt withheld, positions 3492-3582]
A
[49 nt withheld, positions 3584-3632]
CCTTTGACGTTGGAGTCCACGTTCTTT
[37 nt withheld, positions 3660-3696]
ACCCTATCTCGGTCTATTCTTTTGATTTATAAGGGATTTTGCCGATTTCGGCCTATTGGTTAAAAAATGA
GCTGATTTAACAAAAATTTAACGCGAATTTTAACAAAATATTAACGCTTACAATTTAGGTGGCACTTTTC
GGGGAAATGTGCGCGGAACCCCTATTTGTTTATTTTTCTAAATACATTCAAATATGTATCCGCTCATGAG
ACAATAACCCTGATAAATGCTTCAATAATATTGAAAAAGGAAGAGTATGAGTATTCAACATTTCCGTGTC
GCCCTTATTCCCTTTTTTGCGGCATTTTGCCTTCCTGTTTTTGCTCACCCAGAAACGCTGGTGAAAGTAA
AAGATGCTGAAGATCAGTTGGGTGCACGAGTGGGTTACATCGAACTGGATCTCAACAGCGGTAAGATCCT
TGAGAGTTTTCGCCCCGAAGAACGTTTTCCAATGATGAGCACTTTTAAAGTTCTGCTATGTGGCGCGGTA
TTATCCCGTATTGACGCCGGGCAAGAGCAACTCGGTCGCCGCATACACTATTCTCAGAATGACTTGGTTG
AGTACTCACCAGTCACAGAAAAGCATCTTACGGATGGCATGACAGTAAGAGAATTATGCAGTGCTGCCAT
AACCATGAGTGATAACACTGCGGCCAACTTACTTCTGACAACGATCGGAGGACCGAAGGAGCTAACCGCT
TTTTTGCACAACATGGGGGATCATGTAACTCGCCTTGATCGTTGGGAACCGGAGCTGAATGAAGCCATAC
CAAACGACGAGCGTGACACCACGATGCCTGTAGCAATGGCAACAACGTTGCGCAAACTATTAACTGGCGA
ACTACTTACTCTAGCTTCCCGGCAACAATTAATAGACTGGATGGAGGCGGATAAAGTTGCAGGACCACTT
CTGCGCTCGGCCCTTCCGGCTGGCTGGTTTATTGCTGATAAATCTGGAGCCGGTGAGCGTGGGTCTCGCG
GTATCATTGCAGCACTGGGGCCAGATGGTAAGCCCTCCCGTATCGTAGTTATCTACACGACGGGGAGTCA
GGCAACTATGGATGAACGAAATAGACAGATCGCTGAGATAGGTGCCTCACTGATTAAGCATTGGTAACTG
TCAGACCAAGTTTACTCATATATACTTTAGATTGATTTAAAACTTCATTTTTAATTTAAAAGGATCTAGG
TGAAGATCCTTTTTGATAATCTCATGACCAAAATCCCTTAACGTGAGTTTTCGTTCCACTGAGCGTCAGA
CCCCGTAGAAAAGATCAAAGGATCTTCTTGAGATCCTTTTTTTCTGCGCGTAATCTGCTGCTTGCAAACA
AAAAAACCACCGCTACCAGCGGTGGTTTGTTTGCCGGATCAAGAGCTACCAACTCTTTTTCCGAAGGTAA
CTGGCTTCAGCAGAGCGCAGATACCAAATACTGTTCTTCTAGTGTAGCCGTAGTTAGGCCACCACTTCAA
GAACTCTGTAGCACCGCCTACATACCTCGCTCTGCTAATCCTGTTACCAGTGGCTGCTGCCAGTGGCGAT
AAGTCGTGTCTTACCGGGTTGGACTCAAGACGATAGTTACCGGATAAGGCGCAGCGGTCGGGCTGAACGG
GGGGTTCGTGCACACAGCCCAGCTTGGAGCGAACGACCTACACCGAACTGAGATACCTACAGCGTGAGCT
ATGAGAAAGCGCCACGCTTCCCGAAGGGAGAAAGGCGGACAGGTATCCGGTAAGCGGCAGGGTCGGAACA
GGAGAGCGCACGAGGGAGCTTCCAGGGGGAAACGCCTGGTATCTTTATAGTCCTGTCGGGTTTCGCCACC
TCTGACTTGAGCGTCGATTTTTGTGATGCTCGTCAGGGGGGCGGAGCCTATGGAAAAACGCCAGCAACGC
GGCCTTTTTACGGTTCCTGGCCTTTTGCTGGCCTTTTGCTCACATGTTCTTTCCTGCGTTATCCCCTGAT
TCTGTGGATAACCGTATTACCGCCTTTGAGTGAGCTGATACCGCTCGCCGCAGCCGAACGACCGAGCGCA
GCGAGTCAGTGAGCGAGGAAGCGGAAGAGCGCCCAATACGCAAACCGCCTCTCCCCGCGCGTTGGCCGAT
TCATTAATGCAGCTGGCACGACAGGTTTCCCGACTGGAAAGCGGGCAGTGAGCGCAACGCAATTAATGTG
AGTTAGCTCACTCATTAGGCACCCCAGGCTTTACACTTTATGCTTCCGGCTCGTATGTTGTGTGGAATTG
TGAGCGGATAACAATTTCACACAGGAAACAGCTATGACCATGATTACGCCAAGCGCGCAATTAACCCTCA
CTAAAGGGAACAAAAGCTGGAGCTGCAAGCTTAATGTAGTCTTATGCAATACTCTTGTAGTCTTGCAACA
TGGTAACGATGAGTTAGCAACATGCCTTACAAGGAGAGAAAAAGCACCGTGCATGCCGATTGGTGGAAGT
AAGGTGGTACGATCGTGCCTTATTAGGAAGGCAACAGACGGGTCTGACATGGATTGGACGAACCACTGAA
TTGCCGCATTGCAGAGATATTGTATTTAAGTGCCTAGCTCGATACATAAACGGGTCTCTCTGGTTAGACC
AGATCTGAGCCTGGGAGCTCTCTGGCTAACTAGGGAACCCACTGCTTAAGCCTCAATAAAGCTTGCCTTG
AGTGCTTCAAGTAGTGTGTGCCCGTCTGTTGTGTGACTCTGGTAACTAGAGATCCCTCAGACCCTTTTAG
TCAGTGTGGAAAATCTCTAGCAGTGGCGCCCGAACAGGGACTTGAAAGCGAAAGGGAAACCAGAGGAGCT
CTCTCGACGCAGGACTCGGCTTGCTGAAGCGCGCACGGCAAGAGGCGAGGGGCGGCGACTGGTGAGTACG
CCAAAAATTTTGACTAGCGGAGGCTAGAAGGAGAGAGATGGGTGCGAGAGCGTCAGTATTAAGCGGGGGA
GAATTAGATCGCGATGGGAAAAAATTCGGTTAAGGCCAGGGGGAAAGAAAAAATATAAATTAAAACATAT
AGTATGGGCAAGCAGGGAGCTAGAACGATTCGCAGTTAATCCTGGCCTGTTAGAAACATCAGAAGGCTGT
AGACAAATACTGGGACAGCTACAACCATCCCTTCAGACAGGATCAGAAGAACTTAGATCATTATATAATA
CAGTAGCAACCCTCTATTGTGTGCATCAAAGGATAGAGATAAAAGACACCAAGGAAGCTTTAGACAAGAT
AGAGGAAGAGCAAAACAAAAGTAAGACCACCGCACAGCAAGCGGCCGCTGATCTTCAGACCTGGAGGAGG
AGATATGAGGGACAATTGGAGAAGTGAATTATATAAATATAAAGTAGTAAAAATTGAACCATTAGGAGTA
GCACCCACCAAGGCAAAGAGAAGAGTGGTGCAGAGAGAAAAAAGAGCAGTGGGAATAGGAGCTTTGTTCC
TTGGGTTCTTGGGAGCAGCAGGAAGCACTATGGGCGCAGCGTCAATGACGCTGACGGTACAGGCCAGACA
ATTATTGTCTGGTATAGTGCAGCAGCAGAACAATTTGCTGAGGGCTATTGAGGCGCAACAGCATCTGTTG
CAACTCACAGTCTGGGGCATCAAGCAGCTCCAGGCAAGAATCCTGGCTGTGGAAAGATACCTAAAGGATC
AACAGCTCCTGGGGATTTGGGGTTGCTCTGGAAAACTCATTTGCACCACTGCTGTGCCTTGGAATGCTAG
TTGGAGTAATAAATCTCTGGAACAGATTTGGAATCACACGACCTGGATGGAGTGGGACAGAGAAATTAAC
AATTACACAAGCTTAATACACTCCTTAATTGAAGAATCGCAAAACCAGCAAGAAAAGAATGAACAAGAAT
TATTGGAATTAGATAAATGGGCAAGTTTGTGGAATTGGTTTAACATAACAAATTGGCTGTGGTATATAAA
ATTATTCATAATGATAGTAGGAGGCTTGGTAGGTTTAAGAATAGTTTTTGCTGTACTTTCTATAGTGAAT
AGAGTTAGGCAGGGATATTCACCATTATCGTTTCAGACCCACCTCCCAACCCCGAGGGGACCCAGAGAGG
GCCTATTTCCCATGATTCCTTCATATTTGCATATACGATACAAGGCTGTTAGAGAGATAATTAGAATTAA
TTTGACTGTAAACACAAAGATATTAGTACAAAATACGTGACGTAGAAAGTAATAATTTCTTGGGTAGTTT
GCAGTTTTAAAATTATGTTTTAAAATGGACTATCATATGCTTACCGTAACTTGAAAGTATTTCGATTTCT
TGGCTTTATATATCTTGTGGAAAGGACGAAACACCGTGGTCCATTTAGGTGAATGGGTTTTAGAGCTAGA
AATAGCAAGTTAAAATAAGGCTAGTCCGTTATCAACTTGAAAAAGTGGCACCGAGTCGGTGCTTTTTTAA
GCTTGGCGTAACTAGATCTTGAGACAAATGGCAGTATTCATCCACAATTTTAAAAGAAAAGGGGGGATTG
GGGGGTACAGTGCAGGGGAAAGAATAGTAGACATAATAGCAACAGACATACAAACTAAAGAATTACAAAA
ACAAATTACAAAAATTCAAAATTTTCGGGTTTATTACAGGGACAGCAGAGATCCACTTTGGCGCCGGCTC
GAGGGGG
Features (pLannotate 1.2.2; 29 found; start..end, strand, type, name):
     14..80      +  CDS            small t antigen (fragment): SV40 (simian virus 40) small t antigen
    106..317     +  promoter       EF-1α core promoter: core promoter for human elongation factor EF-1α
    318..1256    +  intron         EF-1α intron A: intron upstream of the start codon of human EF-1α
   1278..1877    +  CDS            PuroR (fragment): puromycin N-acetyltransferase; pac from Streptomyces; confers resistance to puromycin
   1893..2481    +  misc_feature   WPRE: woodchuck hepatitis virus posttranscriptional regulatory element
   2532..2551    +  misc_feature   cPPT/CTS (fragment): central polypurine tract and central termination sequence of HIV-1
   2553..2786    +  LTR            3' LTR (ΔU3): self-inactivating 3' long terminal repeat (LTR) from HIV-1
   2864..2985    +  polyA_signal   SV40 poly(A) signal: SV40 polyadenylation signal
   3025..3160    +  rep_origin     SV40 ori: SV40 origin of replication
   3181..3199    -  promoter       T7 promoter: promoter for bacteriophage T7 RNA polymerase
   3207..3362    +  CDS            lacZα (fragment): LacZα fragment of β-galactosidase; lacZ fragment
   3367..3795    +  rep_origin     f1 ori (sequence partly withheld): f1 bacteriophage origin of replication; arrow indicates direction of (+) strand synthesis
   3848..3952    +  promoter       AmpR promoter: bla
   3953..4813    +  CDS            AmpR: β-lactamase; bla; confers resistance to ampicillin, carbenicillin, and related antibiotics
   4984..5572    +  rep_origin     ori: high-copy-number ColE1/pMB1/pBR322/pUC origin of replication
   5755..5847    +  CDS            lacI (fragment): lac repressor; lacI; The lac repressor binds to the lac operator to inhibit transcription in E. coli. This inhibition can be relieved by adding lactose or isopropyl-β-D-thiogalactopyranoside (IPTG).
   5860..5881    +  protein_bind   CAP binding site: CAP binding activates transcription in the presence of cAMP. E. coli catabolite activator protein
   5896..5926    +  promoter       lac promoter: promoter for the E. coli lac operon
   5934..5950    +  protein_bind   lac operator: The lac repressor binds to the lac operator to inhibit transcription in E. coli. This inhibition can be relieved by adding lactose or isopropyl-β-D-thiogalactopyranoside (IPTG). lac repressor encoded by lacI
   5995..6013    +  promoter       T3 promoter: promoter for bacteriophage T3 RNA polymerase
   6041..6267    +  promoter       RSV promoter: Rous sarcoma virus enhancer/promoter
   6268..6448    +  LTR            5' LTR (truncated): truncated 5' long terminal repeat (LTR) from HIV-1
   6495..6620    +  misc_feature   HIV-1 Ψ: packaging signal of human immunodeficiency virus type 1
   6604..6967    +  CDS            HIV-1 gag (fragment): gag protein from human immunodeficiency virus 1; gag
   7113..7346    +  misc_feature   RRE: The Rev response element (RRE) of HIV-1 allows for Rev-dependent mRNA export from the nucleus to the cytoplasm.
   7723..7749    +  CDS            Rev (fragment): human immunodeficiency virus 1 (HIV-1) Rev protein; rev; enhances nuclear export of unspliced and incompletely spliced viral mRNAs
   7753..7993    +  promoter       U6 promoter: RNA polymerase III promoter for human U6 snRNA
   8023..8098    +  misc_RNA       gRNA scaffold: guide RNA scaffold for the Streptococcus pyogenes CRISPR/Cas9 system
   8154..8271    +  misc_feature   cPPT/CTS: central polypurine tract and central termination sequence of HIV-1
