[The description below was written by a language model from this plasmid's Addgene catalogue record and pLannotate feature annotations shown in this document.]
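Description:
TXK gRNA (BRDN0001146212) is a third-generation lentiviral guide RNA plasmid built on the lentiGuide-Puro backbone and designed to direct Cas9 to the human TXK gene, which encodes a kinase also known as RLK. It is propagated in E. coli as a high-copy plasmid through a ColE1/pUC-type origin with ampicillin selection (β-lactamase). The backbone also carries an f1 origin, an SV40 origin and poly(A) signal, and remnants of lac and phage promoter sequences from earlier cloning vectors.

The lentiviral transfer cassette begins with an RSV promoter fused to a truncated HIV-1 5' LTR, which makes genomic RNA production independent of Tat. It is followed by the Ψ packaging signal with a partial gag region, the Rev response element for Rev-dependent nuclear export, and a cPPT/CTS. The self-inactivating ΔU3 3' LTR closes the cassette and disables the viral promoter after integration.

Within these elements, a human U6 RNA polymerase III promoter drives a 20-nucleotide TXK-specific spacer joined to the Streptococcus pyogenes gRNA scaffold. A separate EF-1α core promoter with its intron A expresses puromycin N-acetyltransferase, allowing selection of transduced mammalian cells, and a WPRE enhances expression of that transcript.

The plasmid does not encode Cas9, so it must be used with a separate Cas9 vector or in cells that already express the nuclease. The guide was designed against a TXK reference transcript and belongs to a human kinome gRNA collection. It is typically used for targeted knockout of TXK in individual or library-based loss-of-function experiments.
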