Addgene plasmid #76360: TXK gRNA (BRDN0001146212)
Purpose: 3rd generation lentiviral gRNA plasmid targeting human TXK
Depositing lab: John Doench & David Root. Depositing organization: Broad Institute. Publication: Optimized sgRNA design to maximize activity and minimize off-target effects of CRISPR-Cas9. Doench JG, Fusi N, Sullender M, Hegde M, Vaimberg EW, Donovan KF, Smith I, Tothova Z, Wilen C, Orchard R, Virgin HW, Listgarten J, Root DE. Nat Biotechnol. 2016 Jan 18. doi: 10.1038/nbt.3437. PubMed 26780180.
Backbone
  Vector backbone: lentiGuide-Puro
  Backbone manufacturer: Zhang Lab (Addgene plasmid # 52963)
  Vector type: Mammalian Expression, Lentiviral, CRISPR
  Selectable markers: Puromycin
Growth in bacteria
  Bacterial resistance: Ampicillin, 100 μg/mL
  Growth temperature: 37°C
  Growth strain: DH5alpha
  Copy number: High Copy
Gene/Insert
  Gene/Insert name: TXK (alt names: TXK; NM_003328.2)
  gRNA/shRNA sequence: TGGTCCATTTAGGTGAATGG
  Species: H. sapiens (human)
  Entrez Gene: TXK (a.k.a. RLK, TKL, BTKL, PTK4, PSCTK5, MGC22473)
  Promoter: hU6
  Cloning method: Unknown
  Sequencing primers: 5′ U6-F; 3′ pS2-R
Terms and licenses: Academic/Nonprofit Terms; Industry Terms: Not Available to Industry
Depositor comments: The gRNA was designed to target the following Genbank reference sequence(s): NM_003328.2. Note that this plasmid does NOT contain Cas9. It should be used in conjunction with lentiCas9-Blast (Addgene #52962) or otherwise with cell lines already expressing Cas9. Browse the full kinome gRNA library at http://www.addgene.org/pooled-library/broadgpp-human-kinome/ or visit http://www.broadinstitute.org/rnai/public/ for detailed protocols and information.
How to cite: TXK gRNA (BRDN0001146212) was a gift from John Doench & David Root (Addgene plasmid # 76360 ; http://n2t.net/addgene:76360 ; RRID:Addgene_76360)
