>Addgene plasmid #76360 | TXK gRNA (BRDN0001146212) | depositor partial sequence | sequence record 143820 | Target Sequence
TGGTCCATTTAGGTGAATGG
