>Addgene plasmid #76360 | TXK gRNA (BRDN0001146212) | addgene partial sequence | sequence record 185689 | hU6-F
GTAGAAAGTAATAATTTCTTGGGTAGTTTGCAGTTTTAAAATTATGTTTTAAAATGGACTATCATATGCT
TACCGTAACTTGAAAGTATTTCGATTTCTTGGCTTTATATATCTTGTGGAAAGGACGAAACACCGTGGTC
CATTTAGGTGAATGGGTTTTAGAGCTAGAAATAGCAAGTTAAAATAAGGCTAGTCCGTTATCAACTTGAA
AAAGTGGCACCGAGTCGGTGCTTTTTTAAGCTTGGCGTAACTAGATCTTGAGACAAATGGCAGTATTCAT
CCACAATTTTAAAAGAAAAGGGGGGATTGGGGGGTACAGTGCAGGGGAAAGAATAGTAGACATAATAGCA
ACAGACATACAAACTAAAGAATTACAAAAACAAATTACAAAAATTCAAAATTTTCGGGTTTATTACAGGG
ACAGCAGAGATCCACTTTGGCGCCGGCTCGAGGGGGCCCGGGTGCAAAGATGGATAAAGTTTTAAACAGA
GAGGAATCTTTGCAGCTAATGGACCTTCTAGGTCTTGAAAGGAGTGGGAATTGGCTCCGGTGCCCGTCAG
TGGGCAGAGC
